>Addgene plasmid #172883 | pSin-NE1m | addgene full sequence | sequence record 340541 | Addgene NGS Result
TTGAGATCCTTTTTTTCTGCGCGTAATCTGCTGCTTGCAAACAAAAAAACCACCGCTACCAGCGGTGGTT
TGTTTGCCGGATCAAGAGCTACCAACTCTTTTTCCGAAGGTAACTGGCTTCAGCAGAGCGCAGATACCAA
ATACTGTCCTTCTAGTGTAGCCGTAGTTAGGCCACCACTTCAAGAACTCTGTAGCACCGCCTACATACCT
CGCTCTGCTAATCCTGTTACCAGTGGCTGCTGCCAGTGGCGATAAGTCGTGTCTTACCGGGTTGGACTCA
AGACGATAGTTACCGGATAAGGCGCAGCGGTCGGGCTGAACGGGGGGTTCGTGCACACAGCCCAGCTTGG
AGCGAACGACCTACACCGAACTGAGATACCTACAGCGTGAGCTATGAGAAAGCGCCACGCTTCCCGAAGG
GAGAAAGGCGGACAGGTATCCGGTAAGCGGCAGGGTCGGAACAGGAGAGCGCACGAGGGAGCTTCCAGGG
GGAAACGCCTGGTATCTTTATAGTCCTGTCGGGTTTCGCCACCTCTGACTTGAGCGTCGATTTTTGTGAT
GCTCGTCAGGGGGGCGGAGCCTATGGAAAAACGCCAGCAACGCGAGCTCGTATGGACATATTGTCGTTAG
AACGCGGCTACAATTAATACATAACCTTATGTATCATACACATACGATTTAGGTGACACTATAGATTGAC
GGCGTAGTACACACTATTGAATCAAACAGCCGACCAATTGCACTACCATCACAATGGAGAAGCCAGTAGT
AAACGTAGACGTAGACCCCCAGAGTCCGTTTGTCGTGCAACTGCAAAAAAGCTTCCCGCAATTTGAGGTA
GTAGCACAGCAGGTCACTCCAAATGACCATGCTAATGCCAGAGCATTTTCGCATCTGGCCAGTAAACTAA
TCGAGCTGGAGGTTCCTACCACAGCGACGATCTTGGACATAGGCAGCGCACCGGCTCGTAGAATGTTTTC
CGAGCACCAGTATCATTGTGTCTGCCCCATGCGTAGTCCAGAAGACCCGGACCGCATGATGAAATATGCC
AGTAAACTGGCGGAAAAAGCGTGCAAGATTACAAACAAGAACTTGCATGAGAAGATTAAGGATCTCCGGA
CCGTACTTGATACGCCGGATGCTGAAACACCATCGCTCTGCTTTCACAACGATGTTACCTGCAACATGCG
TGCCGAATATTCCGTCATGCAGGACGTGTATATCAACGCTCCCGGAACTATCTATCATCAGGCTATGAAA
GGCGTGCGGACCCTGTACTGGATTGGCTTCGACACCACCCAGTTCATGTTCTCGGCTATGGCAGGTTCGT
ACCCTGCGTACAACACCAACTGGGCCGACGAGAAAGTCCTTGAAGCGCGTAACATCGGACTTTGCAGCAC
AAAGCTGAGTGAAGGTAGGACAGGAAAATTGTCGATAATGAGGAAGAAGGAGTTGAAGCCCGGGTCGCGG
GTTTATTTCTCCGTAGGATCGACACTTTATCCAGAACACAGAGCCAGCTTGCAGAGCTGGCATCTTCCAT
CGGTGTTCCACTTGAATGGAAAGCAGTCGTACACTTGCCGCTGTGATACAGTGGTGAGTTGCGAAGGCTA
CGTAGTGAAGAAAATCACCATCAGTCCCGGGATCACGGGAGAAACCGTGGGATACGCGGTTACACACAAT
AGCGAGGGCTTCTTGCTATGCAAAGTTACTGACACAGTAAAAGGAGAACGGGTATCGTTCCCTGTGTGCA
CGTACATCCCGGCCACCATATGCGATCAGATGACTGGTATAATGGCCACGGATATATCACCTGACGATGC
ACAAAAACTTCTGGTTGGGCTCAACCAGCGAATTGTCATTAACGGTAGGACTAACAGGAACACCAACACC
ATGCAAAATTACCTTCTGCCGATCATAGCACAAGGGTTCAGCAAATGGGCTAAGGAGCGCAAGGATGATC
TTGATAACGAGAAAATGCTGGGTACTAGAGAACGCAAGCTTACGTATGGCTGCTTGTGGGCGTTTCGCAC
TAAGAAAGTACATTCGTTTTATCGCCCACCTGGAACGCAGACCTGCGTAAAAGTCCCAGCCTCTTTTAGC
GCTTTTCCCATGTCGTCCGTATGGACGACCTCTTTGCCCATGTCGCTGAGGCAGAAATTGAAACTGGCAT
TGCAACCAAAGAAGGAGGAAAAACTGCTGCAGGTCTCGGAGGAATTAGTCATGGAGGCCAAGGCTGCTTT
TGAGGATGCTCAGGAGGAAGCCAGAGCGGAGAAGCTCCGAGAAGCACTTCCACCATTAGTGGCAGACAAA
GGCATCGAGGCAGCCGCAGAAGTTGTCTGCGAAGTGGAGGGGCTCCAGGCGGACATCGGAGCAGCATTAG
TTGAAACCCCGCGCGGTCACGTAAGGATAATACCTCAAGCAAATGACCGTATGATCGGACAGTATATCGT
TGTCTCGCCAAACTCTGTGCTGAAGAATGCCAAACTCGCACCAGCGCACCCGCTAGCAGATCAGGTTAAG
ATCATAACACACTCCGGAAGATCAGGAAGGTACGCGGTCGAACCATACGACGCTAAAGTACTGATGCCAG
CAGGAGGTGCCGTACCATGGCCAGAATTCCTAGCACTGAGTGAGAGCGCCACGTTAGTGTACAACGAAAG
AGAGTTTGTGAACCGCAAACTATACCACATTGCCATGCATGGCCCCGCCAAGAATACAGAAGAGGAGCAG
TACAAGGTTACAAAGGCAGAGCTTGCAGAAACAGAGTACGTGTTTGACGTGGACAAGAAGCGTTGCGTTA
AGAAGGAAGAAGCCTCAGGTCTGGTCCTCTCGGGAGAACTGACCAACCCTCCCTATCATGAGCTAGCTCT
GGAGGGACTGAAGACCCGACCTGCGGTCCCGTACAAGGTCGAAACAATAGGAGTGATAGGCACACCGGGG
TCGGGCAAGTCAGCTATTATCAAGTCAACTGTCACGGCACGAGATCTTGTTACCAGCGGAAAGAAAGAAA
ATTGTCGCGAAATTGAGGCCGACGTGCTAAGACTGAGGGGTATGCAGATTACGTCGAAGACAGTAGATTC
GGTTATGCTCAACGGATGCCACAAAGCCGTAGAAGTGCTGTACGTTGACGAAGCGTTCGCGTGCCACGCA
GGAGCACTACTTGCCTTGATTGCTATCGTCAGGCCCCGCAAGAAGGTAGTACTATGCGGAGACCCCATGC
AATGCGGATTCTTCAACATGATGCAACTAAAGGTACATTTCAATCACCCTGAAAAAGACATATGCACCAA
GACATTCTACAAGTATATCTCCCGGCGTTGCACACAGCCAGTTACAGCTATTGTATCGACACTGCATTAC
GATGGAAAGATGAAAACCACGAACCCGTGCAAGAAGAACATTGAAATCGATATTACAGGGGCCACAAAGC
CGAAGCCAGGGGATATCATCCTGACATGTTTCCGCGGGTGGGTTAAGCAATTGCAAATCGACTATCCCGG
ACATGAAGTAATGACAGCCGCGGCCTCACAAGGGCTAACCAGAAAAGGAGTGTATGCCGTCCGGCAAAAA
GTCAATGAAAACCCACTGTACGCGATCACATCAGAGCATGTGAACGTGTTGCTCACCCGCACTGAGGACA
GGCTAGTGTGGAAAACCTTGCAGGGCGACCCATGGATTAAGCAGCTCACTAACATACCTAAAGGAAACTT
TCAGGCTACTATAGAGGACTGGGAAGCTGAACACAAGGGAATAATTGCTGCAATAAACAGCCCCACTCCC
CGTGCCAATCCGTTCAGCTGCAAGACCAACGTTTGCTGGGCGAAAGCATTGGAACCGATACTAGCCACGG
CCGGTATCGTACTTACCGGTTGCCAGTGGAGCGAACTGTTCCCACAGTTTGCGGATGACAAACCACATTC
GGCCATTTACGCCTTAGACGTAATTTGCATTAAGTTTTTCGGCATGGACTTGACAAGCGGACTGTTTTCT
AAACAGAGCATCCCACTAACGTACCATCCCGCCGATTCAGCGAGGCCGGTAGCTCATTGGGACAACAGCC
CAGGAACCCGCAAGTATGGGTACGATCACGCCATTGCCGCCGAACTCTCCCGTAGATTTCCGGTGTTCCA
GCTAGCTGGGAAGGGCACACAACTTGATTTGCAGACGGGGAGAACCAGAGTTATCTCTGCACAGCATAAC
CTGGTCCCGGTGAACCGCAATCTTCCTCACGCCTTAGTCCCCGAGTACAAGGAGAAGCAACCCGGCCCGG
TCGAAAAATTCTTGAACCAGTTCAAACACCACTCAGTACTTGTGGTATCAGAGGAAAAAATTGAAGCTCC
CCGTAAGAGAATCGAATGGATCGCCCCGATTGGCATAGCCGGTGCAGATAAGAACTACAACCTGGCTTTC
GGGTTTCCGCCGCAGGCACGGTACGACCTGGTGTTCATCAACATTGGAACTAAATACAGAAACCACCACT
TTCAGCAGTGCGAAGACCATGCGGCGACCTTAAAAACCCTTTCGCGTTCGGCCCTGAATTGCCTTAACCC
AGGAGGCACCCTCGTGGTGAAGTCCTATGGCTACGCCGACCGCAACAGTGAGGACGTAGTCACCGCTCTT
GCCAGAAAGTTTGTCAGGGTGTCTGCAGCGAGACCAGATTGTGTCTCAAGCAATACAGAAATGTACCTGA
TTTTCCGACAACTAGACAACAGCCGTACACGGCAATTCACCCCGCACCATCTGAATTGCGTGATTTCGTC
CGTGTATGAGGGTACAAGAGATGGAGTTGGAGCCGCGCCGTCATACCGCACCAAAAGGGAGAATATTGCT
GACTGTCAAGAGGAAGCAGTTGTCAACGCAGCCAATCCGCTGGGTAGACCAGGCGAAGGAGTCTGCCGTG
CCATCTATAAACGTTGGCCGACCAGTTTTACCGATTCAGCCACGGAGACAGGCACCGCAAGAATGACTGT
GTGCCTAGGAAAGAAAGTGATCCACGCGGTCGGCCCTGATTTCCGGAAGCACCCAGAAGCAGAAGCCTTG
AAATTGCTACAAAACGCCTACCATGCAGTGGCAGACTTAGTAAATGAACATAACATCAAGTCTGTCGCCA
TTCCACTGCTATCTACAGGCATTTACGCAGCCGGAAAAGACCGCCTTGAAGTATCACTTAACTGCTTGAC
AACCGCGCTAGACAGAACTGACGCGGACGTAACCATCTATTGCCTGGATAAGAAGTGGAAGGAAAGAATC
GACGCGGCACTCCAACTTAAGGAGTCTGTAACAGAGCTGAAGGATGAAGATATGGAGATCGACGATGAGT
TAGTATGGATTCATCCAGACAGTTGCTTGAAGGGAAGAAAGGGATTCAGTACTACAAAAGGAAAATTGTA
TTCGTACTTCGAAGGCACCAAATTCCATCAAGCAGCAAAAGACATGGCGGAGATAAAGGTCCTGTTCCCT
AATGACCAGGAAAGTAATGAACAACTGTGTGCCTACATATTGGGTGAGACCATGGAAGCAATCCGCGAAA
AGTGCCCGGTCGACCATAACCCGTCGTCTAGCCCGCCCAAAACGTTGCCGTGCCTTTGCATGTATGCCAT
GACGCCAGAAAGGGTCCACAGACTTAGAAGCAATAACGTCAAAGAAGTTACAGTATGCTCCTCCACCCCC
CTTCCTAAGCACAAAATTAAGAATGTTCAGAAGGTTCAGTGCACGAAAGTAGTCCTGTTTAATCCGCACA
CTCCCGCATTCGTTCCCGCCCGTAAGTACATAGAAGTGCCAGAACAGCCTACCGCTCCTCCTGCACAGGC
CGAGGAGGCCCCCGAAGTTGTAGCGACACCGTCACCATCTACAGCTGATAACACCTCGCTTGATGTCACA
GACATCTCACTGGATATGGATGACAGTAGCGAAGGCTCACTTTTTTCGAGCTTTAGCGGATCGGACAACT
CTATTACTAGTATGGACAGTTGGTCGTCAGGACCTAGTTCACTAGAGATAGTAGACCGAAGGCAGGTGGT
GGTGGCTGACGTTCATGCCGTCCAAGAGCCTGCCCCTATTCCACCGCCAAGGCTAAAGAAGATGGCCCGC
CTGGCAGCGGCAAGAAAAGAGCCCACTCCACCGGCAAGCAATAGCTCTGAGTCCCTCCACCTCTCTTTTG
GTGGGGTATCCATGTCCCTCGGATCAATTTTCGACGGAGAGACGGCCCGCCAGGCAGCGGTACAACCCCT
GGCAACAGGCCCCACGGATGTGCCTATGTCTTTCGGATCGTTTTCCGACGGAGAGATTGATGAGCTGAGC
CGCAGAGTAACTGAGTCCGAACCCGTCCTGTTTGGATCATTTGAACCGGGCGAAGTGAACTCAATTATAT
CGTCCCGATCAGCCGTATCTTTTCCTCTACGCAAGCAGAGACGTAGACGCAGGAGCAGGAGGACTGAATA
CTGACTAACCGGGGTAGGTGGGTACATATTTTCGACGGACACAGGCCCTGGGCACTTGCAAAAGAAGTCC
GTTCTGCAGAACCAGCTTACAGAACCGACCTTGGAGCGCAATGTCCTGGAAAGAATTCATGCCCCGGTGC
TCGACACGTCGAAAGAGGAACAACTCAAACTCAGGTACCAGATGATGCCCACCGAAGCCAACAAAAGTAG
GTACCAGTCTCGTAAAGTAGAAAATCAGAAAGCCATAACCACTGAGCGACTACTGTCAGGACTACGACTG
TATAACTCTGCCACAGATCAGCCAGAATGCTATAAGATCACCTATCCGAAACCATTGTACTCCAGTAGCG
TACCGGCGAACTACTCCGATCCACAGTTCGCTGTAGCTGTCTGTAACAACTATCTGCATGAGAACTATCC
GACAGTAGCATCTTATCAGATTACTGACGAGTACGATGCTTACTTGGATATGGTAGACGGGACAGTCGCC
TGCCTGGATACTGCAACCTTCTGCCCCGCTAAGCTTAGAAGTTACCCGAAAAAACATGAGTATAGAGCCC
CGAATATCCGCAGTGCGGTTCCATCAGCGATGCAGAACACGCTACAAAATGTGCTCATTGCCGCAACTAA
AAGAAATTGCAACGTCACGCAGATGCGTGAACTGCCAACACTGGACTCAGCGACATTCAATGTCGAATGC
TTTCGAAAATATGCATGTAATGACGAGTATTGGGAGGAGTTCGCTCGGAAGCCAATTAGGATTACCACTG
AGTTTGTCACCGCATATGTAGCTAGACTGAAAGGCCCTAAGGCCGCCGCACTATTTGCAAAGACGTATAA
TTTGGTCCCATTGCAAGAAGTGCCTATGGATAGATTCGTCATGGACATGAAAAGAGACGTGAAAGTTACA
CCAGGCACGAAACACACAGAAGAAAGACCGAAAGTACAAGTGATACAAGCCGCAGAACCCCTGGCGACTG
CTTACTTATGCGGGATTCACCGGGAATTAGTGCGTAGGCTTACGGCCGTCTTGCTTCCAAACATTCACAC
GCTTTTTGACATGTCGGCGGAGGATTTTGATGCAATCATAGCAGAACACTTCAAGCAAGGCGACCCGGTA
CTGGAGACGGATATCGCATCATTCGACAAAAGCCAAGACGACGCTATGGCGTTAACCGGTCTGATGATCT
TGGAGGACCTGGGTGTGGATCAACCACTACTCGACTTGATCGAGTGCGCCTTTGGAGAAATATCATCCAC
CCATCTACCTACGGGTACTCGTTTTAAATTCGGGGCGATGATGAAATCCGGAATGTTCCTCACACTTTTT
GTCAACACAGTTTTGAATGTCGTTATCGCCAGCAGAGTACTAGAAGAGCGGCTTAAAACGTCCAGATGTG
CAGCGTTCATTGGCGACGACAACATCATACATGGAGTAGTATCTGACAAAGAAATGGCTGAGAGGTGCGC
CACCTGGCTCAACATGGAGGTTAAGATCATCGACGCAGTCATCGGTGAGAGACCACCTTACTTCTGCGGC
GGATTTATCTTGCAAGATTCGGTTACTTCCACAGCGTGCCGCGTGGCGGATCCCCTGAAAAGGCTGTTTA
AGTTGGGTAAACCGCTCCCAGCCGACGACGAGCAAGACGAAGACAGAAGACGCGCTCTGCTAGATGAAAC
AAAGGCGTGGTTTAGAGTAGGTATAACAGGCACTTTAGCAGTGGCCGTGACGACCCGGTATGAGGTAGAC
AATATTACACCTGTCCTACTGGCATTGAGAACTTTTGCCCAGAGCAAAAGAGCATTCCAAGCCATCAGAG
GGGAAATAAAGCATCTCTACGGTGGTCCTAAATAGTCAGCATAGTACATTTCATCTGACTAATACCACAA
CACCACCACCTCTAGATCCACCATGGAGACAGACACACTCCTGCTATGGGTACTGCTGCTCTGGGTTCCA
GGTTCCACTGGTGACACAAGTTTGTACAAAAAAGTTGGCACCACCGGTGGCTCCCTGCAGCCGGACGCGG
GCAACGCGAGCTGGAACGGGACCGAGGCGCCGGGGGGCGGCGCCCGGGCCACCCCTTACTCCCTGCAGGT
GACGCTGACGCTGGTGTGCCTGGCCGGCCTGCTCATGCTGCTCACCGTGTTCGGCAACGTGCTCGTCATC
ATCGCCGTGTTCACGAGCCGCGCGCTCAAGGCGCCCCAAAACCTCTTCCTGGTGTCTCTGGCCTCGGCCG
ACATCCTGGTGGCCACGCTCGTCATCCCTTTCTCGCTGGCCAACGAGGTCATGGGCTACTGGTACTTCGG
CAAGGCTTGGTGCGAGATCTACCTGGCGCTCGACGTGCTCTTCTGCACGTCGTCCATCGTGCACCTGTGC
GCCATCAGCCTGGACCGCTACTGGTCCATCACACAGGCCATCGAGTACAACCTGAAGCGCACGCCGCGCC
GCATCAAGGCCATCATCATCACCGTGTGGGTCATCTCGGCCGTCATCTCCTTCCCGCCGCTCATCTCCAT
CGAGAAGAAGGGCGGCGGCGGCGGCCCGCAGCCGGCCGAGCCGCGCTGCGAGATCAACGACCAGAAGTGG
TACGTCATCTCGTCGTGCATCGGCTCCTTCTTCGCTCCCTGCCTCATCATGATCCTGGTCTACGTGCGCA
TCTACCAGATCGCCAAGCGTCGCACCCGCGTGCCACCCAGCCGCCGGGGTCCGGACGCCGTCGCCGCGCC
GCCGGGGGGCACCGAGCGCAGGCCCAACGGTCTGGGCCCCGAGCGCAGCGCGGGCCCGGGGGGCGCAGAG
GCCGAACCGCTGCCCACCCAGCTCAACGGCGCCCCTGGCGAGCCCGCGCCGGCCGGGCCGCGCGACACCG
ACGCGCTGGACCTGGAGGAGGGAGGAAACGTCTATATCAAGGCCGACAAGCAGAAGAACGGCATCAAGGC
GAACTTCCACATCCGCCACAACATCGAGGACGGCGGCGTGCAGCTCGCCTACCACTACCAGCAGAACACC
CCCATCGGCGACGGCCCCGTGCTGCTGCCCGACAACCACTACCTGAGCGTGCAGTCCAAACTTTCGAAAG
ACCCCAACGAGAAGCGCGATCACATGGTCCTGCTGGAGTTCGTGACCGCCGCCGGGATCACTCTCGGCAT
GGACGAGCTGTACAAGGGCGGTACCGGAGGGAGCATGGTGAGAAAGGGCGAGGAGCTGTTCACCGGGGTG
GTGCCCATCCTGGTCGAGCTGGACGGCGACGTAAACGGCCACAAGTTCAGCGTGTCCGGCGAGGGTGAGG
GCGATGCCACCTACGGCAAGCTGACCCTGAAGTTCATCTGCACCACCGGCAAGCTGCCCGTGCCCTGGCC
CACCCTCGTGACCACCCTGACCTACGGCGTGCAGTGCTTCAGCCGCTACCCCGACCACATGAAGCAGCAC
GACTTCTTCAAGTCCGCCATGCCCGAAGGCTACATCCAGGAGCGCACCATCTTCTTCAAGGACGACGGCA
ACTACAAGACCCGCGCCGAGGTGAAGTTCGAGGGCGACACCCTGGTGAACCGCATCGAGCTGAAGGGCAT
CGACTTCAAGGAGGACGGCAACATCCTGGGGCACAAGCTGGAGTACAACACCGGAGCAGCAGCACGCTGG
CGCGGGCGGCAGAACCGCGAGAAGCGCTTCACGTTCGTGCTGGCCGTGGTCATCGGAGTGTTCGTGGTGT
GCTGGTTCCCCTTCTTCTTCACCTACACGCTCACGGCCGTCGGGTGCTCCGTGCCACGCACGCTCTTCAA
ATTCTTCTTCTGGTTCGGCTACTGCAACAGCTCGTTGAACCCGGTCATCTACACCATCTTCAACCACGAT
TTCCGCCGCGCCTTCAAGAAGATCCTCTGTCGGGGGGACAGGAAGCGGATCGTGTTGTAAGCATGCAGGC
CTTGGGCCCAATGATCCGACCAGCAAAACTCGATGTACTTCCGAGGAACTGATGTGCATAATGCATCAGG
CTGGTACATTAGATCCCCGCTTACCGCGGGCAATATAGCAACACTAAAAACTCGATGTACTTCCGAGGAA
GCGCAGTGCATAATGCTGCGCAGTGTTGCCACATAACCACTATATTAACCATTTATCTAGCGGACGCCAA
AAACTCAATGTATTTCTGAGGAAGCGTGGTGCATAATGCCACGCAGCGTCTGCATAACTTTTATTATTTC
TTTTATTAATCAACAAAATTTTGTTTTTAACATTTCAAAAAAAAAAAAAAAAAAAAAAAAAAAAAAAAAA
AAGGGGAATTCCTCGATAATTAAGCGGCCGCTCGAGCGGCCGCTTAATTAATCGAGGGGAATTAATTCTT
GAAGACGAAAGGGCCAGGTGGCACTTTTCGGGGAAATGTGCGCGGAACCCCTATTTGTTTATTTTTCTAA
ATACATTCAAATATGTATCCGCTCATGAGACAATAACCCTGATAAATGCTTCAATAATATTGAAAAAGGA
AGAGTATGAGTATTCAACATTTCCGTGTCGCCCTTATTCCCTTTTTTGCGGCATTTTGCCTTCCTGTTTT
TGCTCACCCAGAAACGCTGGTGAAAGTAAAAGATGCTGAAGATCAGTTGGGTGCACGAGTGGGTTACATC
GAACTGGATCTCAACAGCGGTAAGATCCTTGAGAGTTTTCGCCCCGAAGAACGTTTTCCAATGATGAGCA
CTTTTAAAGTTCTGCTATGTGGCGCGGTATTATCCCGTGTTGACGCCGGGCAAGAGCAACTCGGTCGCCG
CATACACTATTCTCAGAATGACTTGGTTGAGTACTCACCAGTCACAGAAAAGCATCTTACGGATGGCATG
ACAGTAAGAGAATTATGCAGTGCTGCCATAACCATGAGTGATAACACTGCGGCCAACTTACTTCTGACAA
CGATCGGAGGACCGAAGGAGCTAACCGCTTTTTTGCACAACATGGGGGATCATGTAACTCGCCTTGATCG
TTGGGAACCGGAGCTGAATGAAGCCATACCAAACGACGAGCGTGACACCACGATGCCTGTAGCAATGGCA
ACAACGTTGCGCAAACTATTAACTGGCGAACTACTTACTCTAGCTTCCCGGCAACAATTAATAGACTGGA
TGGAGGCGGATAAAGTTGCAGGACCACTTCTGCGCTCGGCCCTTCCGGCTGGCTGGTTTATTGCTGATAA
ATCTGGAGCCGGTGAGCGTGGGTCTCGCGGTATCATTGCAGCACTGGGGCCAGATGGTAAGCCCTCCCGT
ATCGTAGTTATCTACACGACGGGGAGTCAGGCAACTATGGATGAACGAAATAGACAGATCGCTGAGATAG
GTGCCTCACTGATTAAGCATTGGTAACTGTCAGACCAAGTTTACTCATATATACTTTAGATTGATTTAAA
ACTTCATTTTTAATTTAAAAGGATCTAGGTGAAGATCCTTTTTGATAATCTCATGACCAAAATCCCTTAA
CGTGAGTTTTCGTTCCACTGAGCGTCAGACCCCGTAGAAAAGATCAAAGGATCTTC
Features (pLannotate 1.2.2; 10 found; start..end, strand, type, name):
      1..589     +  rep_origin     ori: high-copy-number ColE1/pMB1/pBR322/pUC origin of replication
    677..695     +  promoter       SP6 promoter: promoter for bacteriophage SP6 RNA polymerase
    754..8292    +  CDS            POLN_SINDV: Experimental evidence at protein level: Swiss-Prot protein existence level 1. [RNA-directed RNA polymerase nsP4]: RNA dependent RNA polymerase (PubMed:8107248, PubMed:7517863, PubMed:19036396). Replicates genomic and antigenomic RNA by recognizing replications specific signals. The early replication complex formed by the polyprotein P123 and nsP4 synthesizes minus-strand RNAs (PubMed:8107248, PubMed:7517863, PubMed:2529379). The late replication complex composed of fully processed nsP1-nsP4 is responsible for the production of genomic and subgenomic plus-strand RNAs (PubMed:8107248, PubMed:751
   8353..8415    +  sig_peptide    Igκ leader: leader sequence from mouse immunoglobulin κ light chain
   8417..8434    +  protein_bind   attB1 (fragment): mutant version of attB; core recombination site for the Gateway® BP reaction BP Clonase™
   8566..9210    +  CDS            DRD4 (fragment): DRD4_HUMAN - Experimental evidence at protein level: Swiss-Prot protein existence level 1. Dopamine receptor responsible for neuronal signaling in the mesolimbic system of the brain, an area of the brain that regulates emotion and complex behavior. Activated by dopamine, but also by epinephrine and norepinephrine, and by numerous synthetic agonists and drugs (PubMed:9003072, PubMed:16423344, PubMed:27659709, PubMed:29051383). Agonist binding triggers signaling via G proteins that inhibit adenylyl cyclase (PubMed:7512953, PubMed:7643093, PubMed:16423344, PubMed:27659709, PubMed:29051383). Modul
   9337..10059   +  CDS            cEGFP: cEGFP is a basic (constitutively fluorescent) green fluorescent protein published in 2008, derived from Aequorea victoria.
  10081..10317   +  CDS            DRD3 (fragment): DRD3_HUMAN - Experimental evidence at protein level: Swiss-Prot protein existence level 1. Dopamine receptor whose activity is mediated by G proteins which inhibit adenylyl cyclase. Promotes cell proliferation. From Homo sapiens (Human).
  10821..10925   +  promoter       AmpR promoter: bla
  10926..11786   +  CDS            AmpR: β-lactamase; bla; confers resistance to ampicillin, carbenicillin, and related antibiotics
