[The description below was written by a language model from this plasmid's Addgene catalogue record and pLannotate feature annotations shown in this document.]
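Description:
pSin-NE1m is a Sindbis virus replicon vector built on the pSinRep5 backbone and carrying the genetically encoded fluorescent norepinephrine sensor GRAB_NE1m for expression in neurons. The plasmid of roughly 11.9 kb is maintained in E. coli through a high-copy ColE1/pUC-type origin and an ampicillin resistance cassette (bla with its own promoter). Although it is catalogued as a mammalian expression vector, the listed promoter is the bacteriophage SP6 promoter. SP6 does not function in mammalian cells. In this type of vector it is used to transcribe the replicon RNA in vitro.

Downstream of SP6 lies the Sindbis nonstructural polyprotein reading frame (nsP1–nsP4). It encodes the viral RNA-dependent RNA polymerase complex that copies the replicon RNA and produces subgenomic plus-strand transcripts. The sensor insert of about 2 kb sits after this region, in the position normally served by the Sindbis subgenomic promoter, although that promoter is not annotated in the feature table. The insert begins with a mouse Igκ leader peptide, which directs it into the secretory pathway for membrane targeting, followed by a short attB1 fragment that is probably a cloning remnant. The remainder of the insert consists of G protein-coupled receptor sequence interrupted by an EGFP-derived (cEGFP) module. The automated annotation labels the receptor segments as DRD4 and DRD3 fragments, most likely homology hits among related aminergic receptors. The record itself says only that the insert is a human-derived norepinephrine sensor and does not name the parent receptor. In this design, ligand binding to the receptor changes the fluorescence of the embedded GFP module. The construct therefore supports rapid, high-level sensor expression in neurons for optical detection of norepinephrine release.
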