Addgene plasmid #172883: pSin-NE1m
Purpose: Expresses the genetically-encoded fluorescent norepinephrine(NE) sensor GRAB_NE1m in neurons
Depositing lab: J. Julius Zhu. Depositing organization: University of Virginia. Publication: A Genetically Encoded Fluorescent Sensor for Rapid and Specific In Vivo Detection of Norepinephrine. Feng J, Zhang C, Lischinsky JE, Jing M, Zhou J, Wang H, Zhang Y, Dong A, Wu Z, Wu H, Chen W, Zhang P, Zou J, Hires SA, Zhu JJ, Cui G, Lin D, Du J, Li Y. Neuron. 2019 May 22;102(4):745-761.e8. doi: 10.1016/j.neuron.2019.02.037. Epub 2019 Mar 25. PubMed 30922875.
Backbone
  Vector backbone: pSinRep5
  Backbone size w/o insert (bp): 9951
  Total vector size (bp): 11937
  Vector type: Mammalian Expression
Growth in bacteria
  Bacterial resistance: Ampicillin, 100 μg/mL
  Growth temperature: 37°C
  Growth strain: DH5alpha
  Copy number: High Copy
Gene/Insert
  Gene/Insert name: NE SENSOR (alt name: NE1m)
  Species: H. sapiens (human)
  Insert size (bp): 1998
  Promoter: sp6
  Cloning method: Restriction Enzyme; 5′ cloning site XbaI (destroyed during cloning); 3′ cloning site Sph1 (not destroyed)
  Sequencing primers: 5′ AGCATAGTACATTTCATCTG
Resource information
  A portion of this plasmid was derived from a plasmid made by: From Yulong Li
Terms and licenses: Academic/Nonprofit Terms; Industry Terms: Not Available to Industry
How to cite: pSin-NE1m was a gift from J. Julius Zhu (Addgene plasmid # 172883 ; http://n2t.net/addgene:172883 ; RRID:Addgene_172883)
